Addgene plasmid #206863: pBabePuro-FLAG-KrascomQ61R
Purpose: To stably express mouse Kras encoded by common mouse codons (to increase expression) and with a Q61R mutation with an N-terminal FLAG tag in cells resistant to Neo.
Depositing lab: Christopher Counter. Publication: Genetically manipulating endogenous Kras levels and oncogenic mutations in vivo influences tissue patterning of murine tumorigenesis. Le Roux O, Pershing NLK, Kaltenbrun E, Newman NJ, Everitt JI, Baldelli E, Pierobon M, Petricoin EF, Counter CM. Elife. 2022 Sep 7;11:e75715. doi: 10.7554/eLife.75715. PubMed 36069770.
Backbone
  Vector backbone: pBabePuro
  Backbone size w/o insert (bp): 5086
  Total vector size (bp): 5678
  Vector type: Mammalian Expression, Retroviral
  Selectable markers: Puromycin
Growth in bacteria
  Bacterial resistance: Ampicillin, 100 μg/mL
  Growth temperature: 37°C
  Growth strain: NEB Stable
  Copy number: High Copy
Gene/Insert
  Gene/Insert name: Kras
  Species: M. musculus (mouse)
  Insert size (bp): 621
  Mutation: Codons 1-3 altered to most optimum based on mouse codon usage. We changed Glutamine 61 to Arginine
  GenBank ID: NM_001403240.1
  Entrez Gene: Kras (a.k.a. K-Ras, K-Ras 2, K-ras, Ki-ras, Kras-2, Kras2, c-K-ras, c-Ki-ras, p21B, ras)
  Tag / fusion protein: FLAG (N terminal on insert)
  Cloning method: Restriction Enzyme; 5′ cloning site BamHI (not destroyed); 3′ cloning site EcoRI (not destroyed)
  Sequencing primers: 5′ ctttatccagccctcac; 3′ CCCTAACTGACACACATTCC
Terms and licenses: Academic/Nonprofit Terms; Industry Terms: Not Available to Industry
How to cite: pBabePuro-FLAG-KrascomQ61R was a gift from Christopher Counter (Addgene plasmid # 206863 ; http://n2t.net/addgene:206863 ; RRID:Addgene_206863)
