[The description below was written by a language model from this plasmid's Addgene catalogue record and pLannotate feature annotations shown in this document.]
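Description:
pBabePuro-FLAG-KrascomQ61R is a Moloney murine leukemia virus-based retroviral expression vector built on the pBabePuro backbone, intended for stable gene delivery into mammalian cells. In bacteria it is maintained through a high-copy ColE1/pUC-type origin and selected with ampicillin via the β-lactamase gene and its own promoter. The viral portion is bounded by MMLV long terminal repeats and includes a packaging signal followed by a truncated gag segment lacking its start codon, an arrangement that promotes efficient encapsidation of the vector RNA when the plasmid is introduced into a packaging cell line that supplies the viral proteins in trans.

The payload is a mouse Kras coding sequence cloned between BamHI and EcoRI sites, carrying an N-terminal FLAG epitope (the annotation tool labels it as a fragment of 3xFLAG, consistent with a single tag). No internal promoter is annotated upstream of the insert, so transcription is presumably driven by the 5′ LTR, as is usual for pBabe vectors. The coding sequence has been re-encoded with commonly used mouse codons to raise protein expression, and glutamine 61 is changed to arginine, an oncogenic substitution that impairs GTP hydrolysis. The automated annotation matches the insert to a turkey KRAS entry, which reflects protein-level conservation rather than the true source species. Downstream, an SV40 enhancer/early promoter drives puromycin N-acetyltransferase for selection of transduced cells. The stated purpose mentions cells resistant to Neo, meaning the puromycin marker allows use in cells that already carry neomycin resistance. The construct is used to stably express tagged, oncogenic Kras at elevated levels.
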