Features (pLannotate 1.2.2; 13 found; start..end, strand, type, name):
      8..477     +  LTR            LTR: long terminal repeat from Moloney murine leukemia virus
    601..875     +  misc_feature   MESV Ψ (fragment): packaging signal of murine embryonic stem cell virus
    942..1358    +  CDS            gag (truncated): truncated Moloney murine leukemia virus (MMLV) gag gene lacking the start codon
   1386..1406    +  CDS            3xFLAG (fragment): three tandem FLAG® epitope tags
   1411..1974    +  CDS            KRAS: RASK_MELGA - Experimental evidence at protein level: Swiss-Prot protein existence level 1. Ras proteins bind GDP/GTP and possess intrinsic GTPase activity. Plays an important role in the regulation of cell proliferation. May play a role in promoting oncogenic events by inducing transcriptional silencing of tumor suppressor genes (TSGs). From Meleagris gallopavo (Wild turkey).
   2012..2341    +  promoter       SV40 promoter: SV40 enhancer and early promoter
   2351..2950    +  CDS            PuroR: puromycin N-acetyltransferase; pac from Streptomyces alboniger; confers resistance to puromycin
   3049..3170    +  LTR            3' LTR (ΔU3) (fragment): self-inactivating 3' long terminal repeat (LTR) from Moloney murine leukemia virus
   3171..3640    +  LTR            LTR: long terminal repeat from Moloney murine leukemia virus
   3706..3758    -  CDS            lacI (fragment): lac repressor; lacI; The lac repressor binds to the lac operator to inhibit transcription in E. coli. This inhibition can be relieved by adding lactose or isopropyl-β-D-thiogalactopyranoside (IPTG).
   3941..4529    -  rep_origin     ori: high-copy-number ColE1/pMB1/pBR322/pUC origin of replication
   4689..5549    -  CDS            AmpR: β-lactamase; bla; confers resistance to ampicillin, carbenicillin, and related antibiotics
   5550..5654    -  promoter       AmpR promoter: bla
>Addgene plasmid #206863 | pBabePuro-FLAG-KrascomQ61R | addgene full sequence | sequence record 430070 | Addgene NGS Result
CTGCAGCCTGAATATGGGCCAAACAGGATATCTGTGGTAAGCAGTTCCTGCCCCGGCTCAGGGCCAAGAA
CAGATGGAACAGCTGAATATGGGCCAAACAGGATATCTGTGGTAAGCAGTTCCTGCCCCGGCTCAGGGCC
AAGAACAGATGGTCCCCAGATGCGGTCCAGCCCTCAGCAGTTTCTAGAGAACCATCAGATGTTTCCAGGG
TGCCCCAAGGACCTGAAATGACCCTGTGCCTTATTTGAACTAACCAATCAGTTCGCTTCTCGCTTCTGTT
CGCGCGCTTCTGCTCCCCGAGCTCAATAAAAGAGCCCACAACCCCTCACTCGGGGCGCCAGTCCTCCGAT
TGACTGAGTCGCCCGGGTACCCGTGTATCCAATAAACCCTCTTGCAGTTGCATCCGACTTGTGGTCTCGC
TGTTCCTTGGGAGGGTCTCCTCTGAGTGATTGACTACCCGTCAGCGGGGGTCTTTCATTTGGGGGCTCGT
CCGGGATCGGGAGACCCCTGCCCAGGGACCACCGACCCACCACCGGGAGGCAAGCTGGCCAGCAACTTAT
CTGTGTCTGTCCGATTGTCTAGTGTCTATGACTGATTTTATGCGCCTGCGTCGGTACTAGTTAGCTAACT
AGCTCTGTATCTGGCGGACCCGTGGTGGAACTGACGAGTTCTGAACACCCGGCCGCAACCCTGGGAGACG
TCCCAGGGACTTTGGGGGCCGTTTTTGTGGCCCGACCTGAGGAAGGGAGTCGATGTGGAATCCGACCCCG
TCAGGATATGTGGTTCTGGTAGGAGACGAGAACCTAAAACAGTTCCCGCCTCCGTCTGAATTTTTGCTTT
CGGTTTGGAACCGAAGCCGCGCGTCTTGTCTGCTGCAGCGCTGCAGCATCGTTCTGTGTTGTCTCTGTCT
GACTGTGTTTCTGTATTTGTCTGAAAATTAGGGCCAGACTGTTACCACTCCCTTAAGTTTGACCTTAGGT
CACTGGAAAGATGTCGAGCGGATCGCTCACAACCAGTCGGTAGATGTCAAGAAGAGACGTTGGGTTACCT
TCTGCTCTGCAGAATGGCCAACCTTTAACGTCGGATGGCCGCGAGACGGCACCTTTAACCGAGACCTCAT
CACCCAGGTTAAGATCAAGGTCTTTTCACCTGGCCCGCATGGACACCCAGACCAGGTCCCCTACATCGTG
ACCTGGGAAGCCTTGGCTTTTGACCCCCCTCCCTGGGTCAAGCCCTTTGTACACCCTAAGCCTCCGCCTC
CTCTTCCTCCATCCGCCCCGTCTCTCCCCCTTGAACCTCCTCGTTCGACCCCGCCTCGATCCTCCCTTTA
TCCAGCCCTCACTCCTTCTCTAGGCGCCGGCCGGATCCCTCGAGGCCGCCACCATGGACTACAAAGACGA
TGACGACAAGATGACCGAGTACAAGCTGGTGGTGGTGGGCGCCGGTGGCGTGGGCAAGAGCGCCCTGACC
ATCCAGCTGATCCAGAACCACTTCGTGGACGAGTACGACCCTACCATCGAGGACAGCTACAGGAAGCAGG
TCGTGATCGACGGCGAGACCTGCCTGCTGGACATCCTGGACACCGCCGGCCGGGAGGAGTACAGCGCCAT
GAGGGACCAGTACATGAGGACCGGCGAGGGCTTCCTGTGCGTGTTCGCCATCAACAACACCAAGAGCTTC
GAGGACATCCACCACTACAGGGAGCAGATCAAGAGGGTGAAGGACAGCGAGGACGTGCCTATGGTGCTGG
TGGGCAACAAGTGCGACCTGCCTAGCAGGACCGTGGACACCAAGCAGGCCCAGGAGCTGGCCAGGAGCTA
CGGCATCCCTTTCATCGAGACCAGCGCCAAGACCAGGCAGGGTGTTGACGATGCCTTCTATACATTAGTC
CGAGAAATTCGAAAACATAAAGAAAAGATGAGCAAAGATGGGAAGAAGAAGAAGAAGAAGTCAAGGACAA
GGTGTACAGTTATGTGAGAATTCGCCAGCACAGTGGTCGACCCTGTGGAATGTGTGTCAGTTAGGGTGTG
GAAAGTCCCCAGGCTCCCCAGCAGGCAGAAGTATGCAAAGCATGCATCTCAATTAGTCAGCAACCAGGTG
TGGAAAGTCCCCAGGCTCCCCAGCAGGCAGAAGTATGCAAAGCATGCATCTCAATTAGTCAGCAACCATA
GTCCCGCCCCTAACTCCGCCCATCCCGCCCCTAACTCCGCCCAGTTCCGCCCATTCTCCGCCCCATGGCT
GACTAATTTTTTTTATTTATGCAGAGGCCGAGGCCGCCTCGGCCTCTGAGCTATTCCAGAAGTAGTGAGG
AGGCTTTTTTGGAGGCCTAGGCTTTTGCAAAAAGCTTACCATGACCGAGTACAAGCCCACGGTGCGCCTC
GCCACCCGCGACGACGTCCCCAGGGCCGTACGCACCCTCGCCGCCGCGTTCGCCGACTACCCCGCCACGC
GCCACACCGTCGATCCGGACCGCCACATCGAGCGGGTCACCGAGCTGCAAGAACTCTTCCTCACGCGCGT
CGGGCTCGACATCGGCAAGGTGTGGGTCGCGGACGACGGCGCCGCGGTGGCGGTCTGGACCACGCCGGAG
AGCGTCGAAGCGGGGGCGGTGTTCGCCGAGATCGGCCCGCGCATGGCCGAGTTGAGCGGTTCCCGGCTGG
CCGCGCAGCAACAGATGGAAGGCCTCCTGGCGCCGCACCGGCCCAAGGAGCCCGCGTGGTTCCTGGCCAC
CGTCGGCGTCTCGCCCGACCACCAGGGCAAGGGTCTGGGCAGCGCCGTCGTGCTCCCCGGAGTGGAGGCG
GCCGAGCGCGCCGGGGTGCCCGCCTTCCTGGAGACCTCCGCGCCCCGCAACCTCCCCTTCTACGAGCGGC
TCGGCTTCACCGTCACCGCCGACGTCGAGGTGCCCGAAGGACCGCGCACCTGGTGCATGACCCGCAAGCC
CGGTGCCTGACGCCCGCCCCACGACCCGCAGCGCCCGACCGAAAGGAGCGCACGACCCCATGCATCGATA
AAATAAAAGATTTTATTTAGTCTCCAGAAAAAGGGGGGAATGAAAGACCCCACCTGTAGGTTTGGCAAGC
TAGCTTAAGTAACGCCATTTTGCAAGGCATGGAAAAATACATAACTGAGAATAGAGAAGTTCAGATCAAG
GTCAGGAACAGATGGAACAGCTGAATATGGGCCAAACAGGATATCTGTGGTAAGCAGTTCCTGCCCCGGC
TCAGGGCCAAGAACAGATGGAACAGCTGAATATGGGCCAAACAGGATATCTGTGGTAAGCAGTTCCTGCC
CCGGCTCAGGGCCAAGAACAGATGGTCCCCAGATGCGGTCCAGCCCTCAGCAGTTTCTAGAGAACCATCA
GATGTTTCCAGGGTGCCCCAAGGACCTGAAATGACCCTGTGCCTTATTTGAACTAACCAATCAGTTCGCT
TCTCGCTTCTGTTCGCGCGCTTCTGCTCCCCGAGCTCAATAAAAGAGCCCACAACCCCTCACTCGGGGCG
CCAGTCCTCCGATTGACTGAGTCGCCCGGGTACCCGTGTATCCAATAAACCCTCTTGCAGTTGCATCCGA
CTTGTGGTCTCGCTGTTCCTTGGGAGGGTCTCCTCTGAGTGATTGACTACCCGTCAGCGGGGGTCTTTCA
CATGCAGCATGTATCAAAATTAATTTGGTTTTTTTTCTTAAGTATTTACATTAAATGGCCATAGTTGCAT
TAATGAATCGGCCAACGCGCGGGGAGAGGCGGTTTGCGTATTGGGCGCTCTTCCGCTTCCTCGCTCACTG
ACTCGCTGCGCTCGGTCGTTCGGCTGCGGCGAGCGGTATCAGCTCACTCAAAGGCGGTAATACGGTTATC
CACAGAATCAGGGGATAACGCAGGAAAGAACATGTGAGCAAAAGGCCAGCAAAAGGCCAGGAACCGTAAA
AAGGCCGCGTTGCTGGCGTTTTTCCATAGGCTCCGCCCCCCTGACGAGCATCACAAAAATCGACGCTCAA
GTCAGAGGTGGCGAAACCCGACAGGACTATAAAGATACCAGGCGTTTCCCCCTGGAAGCTCCCTCGTGCG
CTCTCCTGTTCCGACCCTGCCGCTTACCGGATACCTGTCCGCCTTTCTCCCTTCGGGAAGCGTGGCGCTT
TCTCATAGCTCACGCTGTAGGTATCTCAGTTCGGTGTAGGTCGTTCGCTCCAAGCTGGGCTGTGTGCACG
AACCCCCCGTTCAGCCCGACCGCTGCGCCTTATCCGGTAACTATCGTCTTGAGTCCAACCCGGTAAGACA
CGACTTATCGCCACTGGCAGCAGCCACTGGTAACAGGATTAGCAGAGCGAGGTATGTAGGCGGTGCTACA
GAGTTCTTGAAGTGGTGGCCTAACTACGGCTACACTAGAAGAACAGTATTTGGTATCTGCGCTCTGCTGA
AGCCAGTTACCTTCGGAAAAAGAGTTGGTAGCTCTTGATCCGGCAAACAAACCACCGCTGGTAGCGGTGG
TTTTTTTGTTTGCAAGCAGCAGATTACGCGCAGAAAAAAAGGATCTCAAGAAGATCCTTTGATCTTTTCT
ACGGGGTCTGACGCTCAGTGGAACGAAAACTCACGTTAAGGGATTTTGGTCATGAGATTATCAAAAAGGA
TCTTCACCTAGATCCTTTTGCGGCCGCAAATCAATCTAAAGTATATATGAGTAAACTTGGTCTGACAGTT
ACCAATGCTTAATCAGTGAGGCACCTATCTCAGCGATCTGTCTATTTCGTTCATCCATAGTTGCCTGACT
CCCCGTCGTGTAGATAACTACGATACGGGAGGGCTTACCATCTGGCCCCAGTGCTGCAATGATACCGCGA
GACCCACGCTCACCGGCTCCAGATTTATCAGCAATAAACCAGCCAGCCGGAAGGGCCGAGCGCAGAAGTG
GTCCTGCAACTTTATCCGCCTCCATCCAGTCTATTAATTGTTGCCGGGAAGCTAGAGTAAGTAGTTCGCC
AGTTAATAGTTTGCGCAACGTTGTTGCCATTGCTACAGGCATCGTGGTGTCACGCTCGTCGTTTGGTATG
GCTTCATTCAGCTCCGGTTCCCAACGATCAAGGCGAGTTACATGATCCCCCATGTTGTGCAAAAAAGCGG
TTAGCTCCTTCGGTCCTCCGATCGTTGTCAGAAGTAAGTTGGCCGCAGTGTTATCACTCATGGTTATGGC
AGCACTGCATAATTCTCTTACTGTCATGCCATCCGTAAGATGCTTTTCTGTGACTGGTGAGTACTCAACC
AAGTCATTCTGAGAATAGTGTATGCGGCGACCGAGTTGCTCTTGCCCGGCGTCAATACGGGATAATACCG
CGCCACATAGCAGAACTTTAAAAGTGCTCATCATTGGAAAACGTTCTTCGGGGCGAAAACTCTCAAGGAT
CTTACCGCTGTTGAGATCCAGTTCGATGTAACCCACTCGTGCACCCAACTGATCTTCAGCATCTTTTACT
TTCACCAGCGTTTCTGGGTGAGCAAAAACAGGAAGGCAAAATGCCGCAAAAAAGGGAATAAGGGCGACAC
GGAAATGTTGAATACTCATACTCTTCCTTTTTCAATATTATTGAAGCATTTATCAGGGTTATTGTCTCAT
GAGCGGATACATATTTGAATGTATTTAGAAAAATAAACAAATAGGGGTTCCGCGCACATTTCCCCGAAAA
GTGCCAC
