>Addgene plasmid #206863 | pBabePuro-FLAG-KrascomQ61R | depositor partial sequence | sequence record 402723 | pBabePuro-FLAG-KrascomQ61R sequence 614 bps
GATCCCTCGAGGCCGCCACCATGGACTACAAAGACGATGACGACAAGATGACCGAGTACAAGCTGGTGGT
GGTGGGCGCCGGTGGCGTGGGCAAGAGCGCCCTGACCATCCAGCTGATCCAGAACCACTTCGTGGACGAG
TACGACCCTACCATCGAGGACAGCTACAGGAAGCAGGTCGTGATCGACGGCGAGACCTGCCTGCTGGACA
TCCTGGACACCGCCGGCCGGGAGGAGTACAGCGCCATGAGGGACCAGTACATGAGGACCGGCGAGGGCTT
CCTGTGCGTGTTCGCCATCAACAACACCAAGAGCTTCGAGGACATCCACCACTACAGGGAGCAGATCAAG
AGGGTGAAGGACAGCGAGGACGTGCCTATGGTGCTGGTGGGCAACAAGTGCGACCTGCCTAGCAGGACCG
TGGACACCAAGCAGGCCCAGGAGCTGGCCAGGAGCTACGGCATCCCTTTCATCGAGACCAGCGCCAAGAC
CAGGCAGGGTGTTGACGATGCCTTCTATACATTAGTCCGAGAAATTCGAAAACATAAAGAAAAGATGAGC
AAAGATGGGAAGAAGAAGAAGAAGAAGTCAAGGACAAGGTGTACAGTTATGTGA
